Addgene plasmid #105947: HS-Par3-GFP
Purpose: heat shock inducible transgenesis
Depositing lab: Caren Norden. Depositing organization: Max Planck Institute of Molecular Cell Biology and Genetics. Publication: Interkinetic nuclear migration is centrosome independent and ensures apical cell division to maintain tissue integrity. Strzyz PJ, Lee HO, Sidhaye J, Weber IP, Leung LC, Norden C. Dev Cell. 2015 Jan 26;32(2):203-19. doi: 10.1016/j.devcel.2014.12.001. Epub 2015 Jan 15. PubMed 25600237.
Backbone
  Vector backbone: pCS2+ hsp70
  Vector type: Bacterial Expression
Growth in bacteria
  Bacterial resistance: Ampicillin, 100 μg/mL
  Growth temperature: 37°C
  Growth strain: DH5alpha
  Copy number: High Copy
Gene/Insert
  Gene/Insert name: Par3
  Species: D. rerio (zebrafish)
  Tag / fusion protein: GFP (C terminal on insert)
  Cloning method: Restriction Enzyme; 5′ cloning site unknown (unknown if destroyed); 3′ cloning site unknown (unknown if destroyed)
Terms and licenses: Academic/Nonprofit Terms; Industry Terms: Not Available to Industry
How to cite: HS-Par3-GFP was a gift from Caren Norden (Addgene plasmid # 105947 ; http://n2t.net/addgene:105947 ; RRID:Addgene_105947)
