[The description below was written by a language model from this plasmid's Addgene catalogue record and pLannotate feature annotations shown in this document.]
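Description:
HS-Par3-GFP is a pCS2+-derived plasmid built for heat shock-inducible expression of a fluorescently tagged polarity protein in zebrafish. The catalogue lists the backbone as pCS2+ hsp70 and the vector type as bacterial expression, but the stated purpose, heat shock inducible transgenesis, indicates that the bacterial host serves only for propagation. In E. coli the 9.3 kb plasmid replicates from a high-copy ColE1/pUC-type origin and is selected with ampicillin through the β-lactamase gene. An f1 origin and remnants of lac regulatory and lacZα sequences are also carried over from the parental vector.

The payload is zebrafish Par3, which the annotation software matched by homology to human PARD3, an adapter protein involved in cell polarisation, asymmetric division and tight junction assembly. It is joined at its C terminus to EGFP across a short stretch of polylinker sequence. An SV40 polyadenylation signal lies downstream of the fusion. An SP6 promoter sits immediately upstream of the coding region, as is standard in pCS2+, and would allow in vitro transcription of mRNA; T7 and T3 promoters lie on the opposite strand downstream.

The hsp70 heat shock promoter implied by the backbone name is not annotated in the feature table. About 1.5 kb upstream of the SP6 promoter is unannotated and may contain it, but the record does not confirm this. A fragment of the simian CMV IE94 promoter, the usual pCS2+ promoter, is still detected just before that region across the sequence origin. The cloning sites are not recorded. The construct is suited to temporally controlled expression of Par3-GFP in zebrafish embryos, for example to visualise apical polarity domains.
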