Features (pLannotate 1.2.2; 18 found; start..end, strand, type, name):
   1531..1549    +  promoter       SP6 promoter: promoter for bacteriophage SP6 RNA polymerase
   1607..4981    +  CDS            PARD3 (fragment): PARD3_HUMAN - Also known as PAR3, PAR3A. Experimental evidence at protein level: Swiss-Prot protein existence level 1. Adapter protein involved in asymmetrical cell division and cell polarization processes (PubMed:27925688, PubMed:10954424). Seems to play a central role in the formation of epithelial tight junctions (PubMed:27925688). Targets the phosphatase PTEN to cell junctions (By similarity). Involved in Schwann cell peripheral myelination (By similarity). Association with PARD6B may prevent the interaction of PARD3 with F11R/JAM1, thereby preventing tight junction assembly (By similarity
   4988..5009    +  misc_feature   MCS (fragment): multiple cloning site
   5018..5734    +  CDS            EGFP: EGFP is a basic (constitutively fluorescent) green fluorescent protein published in 1996, derived from Aequorea victoria. It is reported to be a rapidly-maturing weak dimer with moderate acid sensitivity.
   5735..5754    +  misc_feature   MCS (fragment): multiple cloning site
   5763..5780    -  promoter       T7 promoter (fragment): promoter for bacteriophage T7 RNA polymerase
   5785..5919    -  polyA_signal   SV40 poly(A) signal: SV40 polyadenylation signal
   6032..6050    -  promoter       T3 promoter: promoter for bacteriophage T3 RNA polymerase
   6095..6111    -  protein_bind   lac operator: The lac repressor binds to the lac operator to inhibit transcription in E. coli. This inhibition can be relieved by adding lactose or isopropyl-β-D-thiogalactopyranoside (IPTG). lac repressor encoded by lacI
   6119..6149    -  promoter       lac promoter: promoter for the E. coli lac operon
   6164..6185    -  protein_bind   CAP binding site: CAP binding activates transcription in the presence of cAMP. E. coli catabolite activator protein
   6198..6290    -  CDS            lacI (fragment): lac repressor; lacI; The lac repressor binds to the lac operator to inhibit transcription in E. coli. This inhibition can be relieved by adding lactose or isopropyl-β-D-thiogalactopyranoside (IPTG).
   6473..7061    -  rep_origin     ori: high-copy-number ColE1/pMB1/pBR322/pUC origin of replication
   7232..8092    -  CDS            AmpR: β-lactamase; bla; confers resistance to ampicillin, carbenicillin, and related antibiotics
   8093..8197    -  promoter       AmpR promoter: bla
   8250..8678    -  rep_origin     f1 ori (sequence partly withheld): f1 bacteriophage origin of replication; arrow indicates direction of (+) strand synthesis
   8683..8749    -  CDS            lacZα (fragment): LacZα fragment of β-galactosidase; lacZ fragment
   8756..9303    +  promoter       CMV IE94 promoter (fragment): enhancer/promoter region of simian cytomegalovirus major immediate early transcription unit IE94
>Addgene plasmid #105947 | HS-Par3-GFP | addgene full sequence | sequence record 203252 | Addgene NGS Result
TCAGGGGTGTCGCTTGGTTATTTCCAAAAATCAAATTAATTTTATTAAACTATTAGAACGAGCATGTTTT
GTCTATATGCTACAGAAGATAAAAAATAATAGGAGTTAACAGTTATAAAACAACACACTTTGTTTCTATT
GATTGTTGACCACACTGGGGTCTCATTAAGTTAGATTAAAGACACACTAACTGGGTCAAAAGCAGCAGAT
TGATTTCATAGCACCAGGGTAAACTTTCTAACACTTTTACGGCAATCATATACATTAAAATTAAATACAG
ACCACGACTGAACAAGGAGGATGATCTCCAATATTAAACAAAGAGACTTGTGCCTATTTCTCTGAGGGTA
AACATGACCTCTCAAGTTAGCAAGTTGTTTTTAACACTACAAAAATAGTTAAGACTGCAATCCCAGAATA
AAGTATTGGTTTTAACCAATCAATATAGTACAGTAAACATCCATTTGTTTTGTTGAAACGTTAAACAAAT
CTGACCAAAGCTATTAGCTTATATAAAACAGGTTTGCCTTCTATGTAGCTGAAAACACCACAGGCCCGAT
TTTGCTACTGTGTAAAACATTTCAGCAAGATTTTTTTATTGCATTTTTTTTTACTGAATCGTTCAAACAT
TTTATCATTTTAGTTTGTTCATTCATTGCAACTGGAAAAACAACACATCACACAACCGCACATATTTCAG
CAATAAGTACAATAAAACACTCAAATAAAAAAAACATTTTAAATCTCTTTGTATTTTTGACCGCTGTTTC
GCGTAATTTCACGGTAAAACTCTGGAAATCTCCACTACATTCCTCTCAGCGGCTCCTCTCAATGACAGCT
GAAGAAGTGACGCGGCTGCCTGCTGTGTTTTGATTGGTCGAATTCACTGGAGGCTTCCAGAACAGTGTAG
AGTCTGAACGGGTGCGCGCTCTGCTGTATTTAAAGGGCGAAAGAGAGACCGCAGAGAAACTCAACCGAAG
AGAAGCGACTTGACAAAGAAGAAAAGAGCAGCCTGACAGGACTTTTTCCCCGACGAGGTGTTTATTCGCT
CTATTTAAGAATCTACTGTAAGGTAAGTCTCAATATATTGTACTCTATTGGCTAATCAGAATTATATAGA
GATTATATGTACTTAATGTCAAAAAATCAACTTTGTATATGTAATCTTTTTACATGTGGACTGCCTATGT
TCATCTTATTTTAGGTCTACTAGAAAATTATATTTCCCGTTTTCACAATAAGGATTTTTAAAAAAAGCAA
TGAACAGACGGGCATTTACTTTATGTTGCTGACATTATTTTATATGAGCATAATAACCATAAATACTAGC
AAATGTCCTAAATGAATTTGTGTTAATGTTGTCTACAAAAGAAAATTAGCGTTTTACTTGTACAACTAAT
AATAACTTGGTTATTAAGAGAATTTCACTTGTTGACTAGAAAAATCCTTTCATAATGAAACAATTGCACC
ATAAATTGTATAAATATAAAATTAATTCTAATTGTTTTTTTTTCCTGCAGTCGAAGCTTGATTTAGGTGA
CACTATAGAATACAAGCTACTTGTTCTTTTTGCAGGATCCCATCGATTCGAATTCGTGTTGGAACTATGA
AAGTGACGGTGTGTTTTGGGAGAACTCGGGTCGTGGTTCCGTGCGGAGACGGAAACATTAAAGTGCAGTC
GCTCGTCCAGCAGGCCGCGATGCGGTACCGGAGAGCGATCGCCAAGGGTGAGGAGTACTGGGTTCAGGTT
TACCGGCTGGAACACGGTGATGGAGGAATCTTGGACCTGGATGATGTGCTGTGTGATGTGGCCGATGACA
AAGACAGATTAGTGGCGGTGTTTGATGAACAGGAGCCTCATGTTGGAGGAGACGGCACCAGTGCCAGCTC
TACAGGCACACAGTCTCCTGAACTCTACTGTGGAGAACCGTCCACCTCCACCCCATTGTCTGCCTTCCAA
CCCTACCTGCCCCACAGCGAGATAGAAGTCACCACATCCACACTGCGCACCAATATGCCTTTGCATGTTC
GCCGCAGTAGTGATCCGGCATTGTTAAACCTGACGGCGATGTCTTTTTCTGAGCCGGGCTCGCAACCCGA
AGAGCCTTCCAGGAAAAACCCCACACGCTGGTCCACCACTGCTGGCTTCCTGAAACCACGCTTCGCCACT
GGCACCAACAGCCTGGAGAGGAAGGGTCGAGGTGTGGACACATATCGTAGTCTTCCTCGTGATGCAGGGC
AGTGGTCCAATCAGAAAGAGTTTCAGCGTGAAAAGGCCCGTTCTTCACTCAGTGCCAATCATCCCATGGT
GGACCGCTGGCTGGAGAGGCAGGAGCAGGATGAGGAGGAGAATGGAAGGATAGAACCGGTGGGACGTGCG
GACACATGCTTGGAGCACATGGGAGTGAGATCATTGGATGATATTGTGAAATTGGTGGAAGTGTCCAATG
ACGGGGGTCCACTCGGCATCCATGTTGTCCCCTTCAGTGGTCGAGACCGCAGGACGTTGGGTCTGCTGGT
GAAGCGATTGGAGCGTGGTGGAAAGGCTGATGTCCAGGGTTTGTTTCAGGAGAATGACTGCATCATTCGG
ATCAACAACGGAGATCTGCGCAACGTTCGCTTTGAGCAAGCTCAGAACATGTTTCGTCAAGCAATGCGTT
CTCCCGTCATCCTGTTCCATGTGGTGCCAACCTCCATGAGGTCCCAGTATGAGCAGATATCCCATAATGA
GCACAACCCCAGAGCGAACATGGACCTCTCGGGACGTTTCAGCCCAGACTCCCTCACCAATGATCTGGAC
AGCGCTGCTCACCGATTGGCTCAACACAGACCACAGCCACCCAATAACCATCTGGATACTGGCTCTCCCG
TCCATCATCTTGTTGGCTCATCGGGCAAACCTCCGACAGGCCATACTTCATCACCCCAAAGAGGCCTAAG
CCCCGCCCCCACAACAGGCTTTACTAAGAAGGTTGGGCGGAGACTCGGAATCCAGCTTAAGAAAGGACCT
GAAGGTCTCGGGTTTAGCATCACGTCCCGAGACGTTCCTCTTGGAGGGTCTGCACCTATTTATGTCAAGA
ACATTCTGCCAAGAGGAGCTGCCATACAAGACGGCAGACTGAAAGCTGGAGATAGATTGCTAGAGGTAAA
TGGGGTGGATCTGAATGGGCGGGGCCAGGAGGAGGTGGTCTCTCTGCTAAGGGCGACGCCCATGGGTGGG
ACTGTCACTCTGGTGGTGCTGAGACAGGAAGAGACCTTTATTCCCAGAGAGATGAACGCAGAACCAGCAA
TACAGAACACAAGAGAATGGAAGGTAGAAGAGGAGGAATTGGTCTTGACTCCGGATGGTACGCGGGAGTT
TCTGACATTAGAAGTGCCTCTGAATGATTCTGGCTCAGCAGGATTAGGAGTCAGTGTCAAGGGTAACAGG
TCAAAGGAAAGCCACGCTGACCTGGGCATCTTCGTCAAGTCTATTATCAATGGAGGAGCAGCTTGCAAGG
ACGGAAGGCTGCGGGTCAACGATCAGCTTATTGCAGTCAATGGGGAGTCGTTATTAGGGAAGACAAACCA
GGATGCCATGGAAACGCTGCGCAAGTCCATGTCAACGGAAGGCAACAAGCGAGGGATGATTCAGCTGATC
GTGGCGAGACGCATCAACAAGCGCCTCGAGGGTGAGAGCCGCAGCAGTCCTCGAGGGTTAGAGCGAACAC
TGAGCCCGTCTCCTGATGACCATGAGCGGCGAATTTCACACTCACTGTATGGGATCGAGGGCCTTGATGA
CAACCTGAGGCCACAAGCCAGCACAAATAACCGCAAAATGAATCATTATCAGCTCTCGCCGACGGTGAAC
ATGCCTCAGGACGACACGGTCATTATTGAAGATGACAGACCACACGTTCTCCCCATCCAGCTGTCTGACC
AATCCTCGTCCAGTTCTCATGATGACATGGGTTTCGCCGTGGAGACACCCCCGCCGCCACCCTGGGAACC
AGAGCTTCCCGACAGCTCTTCCAGTGCTAATGCTGAGGGGCAGTTTCAGAGGGAAGGCTTTGGCAGGCAG
AGCATGTCTGAGAAACGCACTAAGCAGTATGGAGATGCAGGCCAACTCGACATCATCAAGACCCGCAAGT
CCAAGAGCATGGACCTAGTGGCTGATGAGATTAACCTCACACAATGCACAGAGAACCACACAGGCTCTTC
CACGCGTGATGTGGGCCCGTCTCTGGGACTGAAGAAGTCCAGCTCTCTGGAAAGTTTACAGACCGCAGTC
GCAGAGGTTACGCTCAATGGTGACATGCCGTTTCACCGGCCGCGACCACGGATTATAAGAGGACGAGGCT
GCAATGAGAGTTTCAGAGCTGCCATTGACAAATCCTACGACAGGCCTGCAGCCAATGAGGATGAAGAGGA
GTGCATGGACACACTGGAGGAGGACACTGAAGGAAGCTCTCGATCCGGCCGGGATTCAGTTTCCACCGTG
GCCGATCTCACTCCACTCCCTGTCACCGAGCAACAGCTGATCAATGGAAACCAGCCTGAAAACGACAAGA
AGAAAGAAAAAGGGGGGAAGGACAAAAAGAAGCCGGAGAAAGAGAAGGGTAAAACAAAGAAAGGAATGCT
CAAGGGCCTCGGAGAGATGTTCAGGTTTGGAAAGTACCGTAAGGATGAGCGATTAGACGGTGCCAAGTGG
AAAGCAGAGGAAACCCATGCATCTGAAGAGGAGACTCGCAGAATGAAGCAAGAGCAGGAGAGGATCCAGG
CAAAAACGCGAGAGATTCGTCAGCGTCAGGCCAGAGAGCGAGACTATGCCGAGATCCAGGACTTCAGTCG
ATCCACCCTGACCTCACTTCCTCCCGAGGAGCCTCCGTACGCAGGCATCGGCTCTCTGGAGCACGGCGGG
TACCATCGCATTCACACTCCTCCAGATTCACCATACACACAGAAGCAGAACGGACGCAATGGACACCCCT
CCACTTCAGACAGGTACGTCGACGGTACCGCGGGCCCGGTCGCCACCATGGTGAGCAAGGGCGAGGAGCT
GTTCACCGGGGTGGTGCCCATCCTGGTCGAGCTGGACGGCGACGTAAACGGCCACAAGTTCAGCGTGTCC
GGCGAGGGCGAGGGCGATGCCACCTACGGCAAGCTGACCCTGAAGTTCATCTGCACCACCGGCAAGCTGC
CCGTGCCCTGGCCCACCCTCGTGACCACCCTGACCTACGGCGTGCAGTGCTTCAGCCGCTACCCCGACCA
CATGAAGCAGCACGACTTCTTCAAGTCCGCCATGCCCGAAGGCTACGTCCAGGAGCGCACCATCTTCTTC
AAGGACGACGGCAACTACAAGACCCGCGCCGAGGTGAAGTTCGAGGGCGACACCCTGGTGAACCGCATCG
AGCTGAAGGGCATCGACTTCAAGGAGGACGGCAACATCCTGGGGCACAAGCTGGAGTACAACTACAACAG
CCACAACGTCTATATCATGGCCGACAAGCAGAAGAACGGCATCAAGGTGAACTTCAAGATCCGCCACAAC
ATCGAGGACGGCAGCGTGCAGCTCGCCGACCACTACCAGCAGAACACCCCCATCGGCGACGGCCCCGTGC
TGCTGCCCGACAACCACTACCTGAGCACCCAGTCCGCCCTGAGCAAAGACCCCAACGAGAAGCGCGATCA
CATGGTCCTGCTGGAGTTCGTGACCGCCGCCGGGATCACTCTCGGCATGGACGAGCTGTACAAGTCCGGA
CTCAGATCTCGAGCCTCTAGAACTATAGTGAGTCGTATTACGTAGATCCAGACATGATAAGATACATTGA
TGAGTTTGGACAAACCACAACTAGAATGCAGTGAAAAAAATGCTTTATTTGTGAAATTTGTGATGCTATT
GCTTTATTTGTAACCATTATAAGCTGCAATAAACAAGTTAACAACAACAATTGCATTCATTTTATGTTTC
AGGTTCAGGGGGAGGTGTGGGAGGTTTTTTAATTCGCGGCCGCGGCGCCAATGCATTGGGCCCGGTACCC
AGCTTTTGTTCCCTTTAGTGAGGGTTAATTGCGCGCTTGGCGTAATCATGGTCATAGCTGTTTCCTGTGT
GAAATTGTTATCCGCTCACAATTCCACACAACATACGAGCCGGGAGCATAAAGTGTAAAGCCTGGGGTGC
CTAATGAGTGAGCTAACTCACATTAATTGCGTTGCGCTCACTGCCCGCTTTCCAGTCGGGAAACCTGTCG
TGCCAGCTGCATTAATGAATCGGCCAACGCGCGGGGAGAGGCGGTTTGCGTATTGGGCGCTCTTCCGCTT
CCTCGCTCACTGACTCGCTGCGCTCGGTCGTTCGGCTGCGGCGAGCGGTATCAGCTCACTCAAAGGCGGT
AATACGGTTATCCACAGAATCAGGGGATAACGCAGGAAAGAACATGTGAGCAAAAGGCCAGCAAAAGGCC
AGGAACCGTAAAAAGGCCGCGTTGCTGGCGTTTTTCCATAGGCTCCGCCCCCCTGACGAGCATCACAAAA
ATCGACGCTCAAGTCAGAGGTGGCGAAACCCGACAGGACTATAAAGATACCAGGCGTTTCCCCCTGGAAG
CTCCCTCGTGCGCTCTCCTGTTCCGACCCTGCCGCTTACCGGATACCTGTCCGCCTTTCTCCCTTCGGGA
AGCGTGGCGCTTTCTCATAGCTCACGCTGTAGGTATCTCAGTTCGGTGTAGGTCGTTCGCTCCAAGCTGG
GCTGTGTGCACGAACCCCCCGTTCAGCCCGACCGCTGCGCCTTATCCGGTAACTATCGTCTTGAGTCCAA
CCCGGTAAGACACGACTTATCGCCACTGGCAGCAGCCACTGGTAACAGGATTAGCAGAGCGAGGTATGTA
GGCGGTGCTACAGAGTTCTTGAAGTGGTGGCCTAACTACGGCTACACTAGAAGAACAGTATTTGGTATCT
GCGCTCTGCTGAAGCCAGTTACCTTCGGAAAAAGAGTTGGTAGCTCTTGATCCGGCAAACAAACCACCGC
TGGTAGCGGTGGTTTTTTTGTTTGCAAGCAGCAGATTACGCGCAGAAAAAAAGGATCTCAAGAAGATCCT
TTGATCTTTTCTACGGGGTCTGACGCTCAGTGGAACGAAAACTCACGTTAAGGGATTTTGGTCATGAGAT
TATCAAAAAGGATCTTCACCTAGATCCTTTTAAATTAAAAATGAAGTTTTAAATCAATCTAAAGTATATA
TGAGTAAACTTGGTCTGACAGTTACCAATGCTTAATCAGTGAGGCACCTATCTCAGCGATCTGTCTATTT
CGTTCATCCATAGTTGCCTGACTCCCCGTCGTGTAGATAACTACGATACGGGAGGGCTTACCATCTGGCC
CCAGTGCTGCAATGATACCGCGAGACCCACGCTCACCGGCTCCAGATTTATCAGCAATAAACCAGCCAGC
CGGAAGGGCCGAGCGCAGAAGTGGTCCTGCAACTTTATCCGCCTCCATCCAGTCTATTAATTGTTGCCGG
GAAGCTAGAGTAAGTAGTTCGCCAGTTAATAGTTTGCGCAACGTTGTTGCCATTGCTACAGGCATCGTGG
TGTCACGCTCGTCGTTTGGTATGGCTTCATTCAGCTCCGGTTCCCAACGATCAAGGCGAGTTACATGATC
CCCCATGTTGTGCAAAAAAGCGGTTAGCTCCTTCGGTCCTCCGATCGTTGTCAGAAGTAAGTTGGCCGCA
GTGTTATCACTCATGGTTATGGCAGCACTGCATAATTCTCTTACTGTCATGCCATCCGTAAGATGCTTTT
CTGTGACTGGTGAGTACTCAACCAAGTCATTCTGAGAATAGTGTATGCGGCGACCGAGTTGCTCTTGCCC
GGCGTCAATACGGGATAATACCGCGCCACATAGCAGAACTTTAAAAGTGCTCATCATTGGAAAACGTTCT
TCGGGGCGAAAACTCTCAAGGATCTTACCGCTGTTGAGATCCAGTTCGATGTAACCCACTCGTGCACCCA
ACTGATCTTCAGCATCTTTTACTTTCACCAGCGTTTCTGGGTGAGCAAAAACAGGAAGGCAAAATGCCGC
AAAAAAGGGAATAAGGGCGACACGGAAATGTTGAATACTCATACTCTTCCTTTTTCAATATTATTGAAGC
ATTTATCAGGGTTATTGTCTCATGAGCGGATACATATTTGAATGTATTTAGAAAAATAAACAAATAGGGG
TTCCGCGCACATTTCCCCGAAAAGTGCCACCTAAATTGTAAGCGTTAATATTTTGTTAAAATTCGCGTTA
AATTTTTGTTAAATCAGCTCATTTTTTAACCAATAGGCCGAAATCGGCAAAATCCCTTATAAATCAAAAG
AATAGACCGAGATAGGGT
[37 nt withheld, positions 8349-8385]
AAAGAACGTGGACTCCAACGTCAAAGG
[49 nt withheld, positions 8413-8461]
T
[91 nt withheld, positions 8463-8553]
G
[124 nt withheld, positions 8555-8678]
CCCATTCGCCATTCAGGCTGCGCAACTGTTGGGAAGGGCGATCGGTGCGGGCCTCTTCGCTATTACGCCA
GTCGACCGCCAATTCAATATGGCGTATATGGACTCATGCCAATTCAATATGGTGGATCTGGACCTGTGCC
AATTCAATATGGCGTATATGGACTCGTGCCAATTCAATATGGTGGATCTGGACCCCAGCCAATTCAATAT
GGCGGACTTGGCACCATGCCAATTCAATATGGCGGACCTGGCACTGTGCCAACTGGGGAGGGGTCTACTT
GGCACGGTGCCAAGTTTGAGGAGGGGTCTTGGCCCTGTGCCAAGTCCGCCATATTGAATTGGCATGGTGC
CAATAATGGCGGCCATATTGGCTATATGCCAGGATCAATATATAGGCAATATCCAATATGGCCCTATGCC
AATATGGCTATTGGCCAGGTTCAATACTATGTATTGGCCCTATGCCATATAGTATTCCATATATGGGTTT
TCCTATTGACGTAGATAGCCCCTCCCAATGGGCGGTCCCATATACCATATATGGGGCTTCCTAATACCGC
CCATAGCCACTCCCCCATTGACGTCAATGGTCTCTATATATGGTCTTTCCTATTGACGTCATATG
